>Addgene plasmid #67172 | pCRISPaint-myc | depositor full sequence | sequence record 116150 | pCRISPaint-myc sequence 2364 bps
GGCCGCGTTGCTGGCGTTTTTCCATAGGCTCCGCCCCCCTGACGAGCATCACAAAAATCGACGCTCAAGT
CAGAGGTGGCGAAACCCGACAGGACTATAAAGATACCAGGCGTTTCCCCCTGGAAGCTCCCTCGTGCGCT
CTCCTGTTCCGACCCTGCCGCTTACCGGATACCTGTCCGCCTTTCTCCCTTCGGGAAGCGTGGCGCTTTC
TCATAGCTCACGCTGTAGGTATCTCAGTTCGGTGTAGGTCGTTCGCTCCAAGCTGGGCTGTGTGCACGAA
CCCCCCGTTCAGCCCGACCGCTGCGCCTTATCCGGTAACTATCGTCTTGAGTCCAACCCGGTAAGACACG
ACTTATCGCCACTGGCAGCAGCCACTGGTAACAGGATTAGCAGAGCGAGGTATGTAGGCGGTGCTACAGA
GTTCTTGAAGTGGTGGCCTAACTACGGCTACACTAGAAGGACAGTATTTGGTATCTGCGCTCTGCTGAAG
CCAGTTACCTTCGGAAAAAGAGTTGGTAGCTCTTGATCCGGCAAACAAACCACCGCTGGTAGCGGTGGTT
TTTTTGTTTGCAAGCAGCAGATTACGCGCAGAAAAAAAGGATCTCAAGAAGATCCTTTGATCTTTTCTAC
GGGGTCTGACGCTCAGTGGAACGAAAACTCACGTTAAGGGATTTTGGTCATGAGATTATCAAAAAGGATC
TTCACCTAGATCCTTTTAAATTAAAAATGAAGTTTTAAATCAATCTAAAGTATATATGAGTAAACTTGGT
CTGACAGTTACCAATGCTTAATCAGTGAGGCACCTATCTCAGCGATCTGTCTATTTCGTTCATCCATAGT
TGCCTGACTCCCCGTCGTGTAGATAACTACGATACGGGAGGGCTTACCATCTGGCCCCAGTGCTGCAATG
ATACCGCGAGACCCACGCTCACCGGCTCCAGATTTATCAGCAATAAACCAGCCAGCCGGAAGGGCCGAGC
GCAGAAGTGGTCCTGCAACTTTATCCGCCTCCATCCAGTCTATTAATTGTTGCCGGGAAGCTAGAGTAAG
TAGTTCGCCAGTTAATAGTTTGCGCAACGTTGTTGCCATTGCTACAGGCATCGTGGTGTCACGCTCGTCG
TTTGGTATGGCTTCATTCAGCTCCGGTTCCCAACGATCAAGGCGAGTTACATGATCCCCCATGTTGTGCA
AAAAAGCGGTTAGCTCCTTCGGTCCTCCGATCGTTGTCAGAAGTAAGTTGGCCGCAGTGTTATCACTCAT
GGTTATGGCAGCACTGCATAATTCTCTTACTGTCATGCCATCCGTAAGATGCTTTTCTGTGACTGGTGAG
TACTCAACCAAGTCATTCTGAGAATAGTGTATGCGGCGACCGAGTTGCTCTTGCCCGGCGTCAATACGGG
ATAATACCGCGCCACATAGCAGAACTTTAAAAGTGCTCATCATTGGAAAACGTTCTTCGGGGCGAAAACT
CTCAAGGATCTTACCGCTGTTGAGATCCAGTTCGATGTAACCCACTCGTGCACCCAACTGATCTTCAGCA
TCTTTTACTTTCACCAGCGTTTCTGGGTGAGCAAAAACAGGAAGGCAAAATGCCGCAAAAAAGGGAATAA
GGGCGACACGGAAATGTTGAATACTCATACTCTTCCTTTTTCAATATTATTGAAGCATTTATCAGGGTTA
TTGTCTCATGAGCGGATACATATTTGAATGTATTTAGAAAAATAAACAAATAGGGGTTCCGCGCACATTT
CCCCGAAAAGTGCGGTGTGAAATACCGCACAGATGCGTAAGGAGAAAATACCGCATCAGGCGCCATTCGC
CATTCAGGCTGCGCAACTGTTGGGAAGGGCGATCGGTGCGGGCCTCTTCGCTATTACGCCAGCTGGCGAA
AGGGGGATGTGCTGCAAGGCGATTAAGTTGGGTAACGCCAGGGTTTTCCCAGTCACGACGTTGTAAAACG
ACGGCCAGTGAATTCGAGCTCGGTACCTAATGATAGCTAGCGGGCCAGTACCCAAAAAGCGGGGGGTCTG
GTGGCAGTGGAGGGGGATCCGAGCAGAAGCTGATCAGCGAGGAGGACCTGTGAGCGGCCGCCGCTGATCA
GCCTCGACTGTGCCTTCTAGTTGCCAGCCATCTGTTGTTTGCCCCTCCCCCGTGCCTTCCTTGACCCTGG
AAGGTGCCACTCCCACTGTCCTTTCCTAATAAAATGAGGAAATTGCATCGCATTGTCTGAGTAGGTGTCA
TTCTATTCTGGGGGGTGGGGTGGGGCAGGACAGCAAGGGGGAGGATTGGGAAGACAATAGCAGGCATGCT
GGGGATGCGGTGGGCTCTATGGACGCGTCAGCAAAAGGCCAGGAACCGTAAAAA
Features (pLannotate 1.2.2; 6 found; start..end, strand, type, name):
     19..607     -  rep_origin     ori: high-copy-number ColE1/pMB1/pBR322/pUC origin of replication
    778..1638    -  CDS            AmpR: β-lactamase; bla; confers resistance to ampicillin, carbenicillin, and related antibiotics
   1639..1743    -  promoter       AmpR promoter: bla
   1761..1810    +  misc_feature   bom (fragment): basis of mobility region from pBR322
   1816..1973    -  CDS            lacZα (fragment): LacZα fragment of β-galactosidase; lacZ fragment
   2108..2332    +  polyA_signal   bGH poly(A) signal: bovine growth hormone polyadenylation signal
