[The description below was written by a language model from this plasmid's Addgene catalogue record and pLannotate feature annotations shown in this document.]
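Description:
pCRISPaint-myc is a small (2,364 bp) donor plasmid from the CRISPaint system, built on the pCRISPaint backbone and intended as a "universal donor" for adding a myc epitope tag to endogenous genes in cells. It is propagated in E. coli as a high-copy plasmid through a ColE1/pUC-type origin of replication and is selected with ampicillin via the β-lactamase gene (AmpR) driven by its native bla promoter. Short remnants of a pBR322 bom region and a lacZα fragment are also annotated; these appear to be cloning-vector leftovers rather than functional parts of the payload.

The insert is a synthetic myc tag sequence. It is not picked up as a separate feature in the automated annotation, but it presumably sits in the unannotated stretch between the lacZα fragment and the bovine growth hormone polyadenylation signal, which is the only annotated eukaryotic regulatory element. No promoter for mammalian expression is annotated, which fits the design logic. The donor is not meant to express anything on its own, instead relying on integration into a transcribed gene, with the bGH poly(A) signal terminating the resulting fusion transcript. As the associated publication title indicates, CRISPaint achieves modular, base-specific gene tagging through a ligase-4-dependent mechanism, that is, homology-independent end joining of the nuclease-linearised donor into a CRISPR-induced break at the target locus, so the same donor can be used for many genes without gene-specific homology arms. The record does not annotate the donor's cleavage target site, and no mammalian selection marker or reporter is listed, so tagged cells would be identified by detection of the myc epitope.
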