Addgene plasmid #67172: pCRISPaint-myc
Purpose: CRISPaint universal donor for myc fusion tagging
Depositing lab: Veit Hornung. Depositing organization: Universitaetsklinikum Bonn. Publication: CRISPaint allows modular base-specific gene tagging using a ligase-4-dependent mechanism. Schmid-Burgk JL, Honing K, Ebert TS, Hornung V. Nat Commun. 2016 Jul 28;7:12338. doi: 10.1038/ncomms12338. PubMed 27465542.
Backbone
  Vector backbone: pCRISPaint
  Backbone manufacturer: Veit Hornung group
Growth in bacteria
  Bacterial resistance: Ampicillin, 100 μg/mL
  Growth temperature: 30°C
  Growth strain: DH10B
  Copy number: High Copy
Gene/Insert
  Gene/Insert name: myc
  Species: Synthetic
Terms and licenses: Academic/Nonprofit Terms; Industry Terms: Not Available to Industry
Depositor comments: please check ip situation sequence with: TTCGCTATTACGCCAGCTGGCGA
How to cite: pCRISPaint-myc was a gift from Veit Hornung (Addgene plasmid # 67172 ; http://n2t.net/addgene:67172 ; RRID:Addgene_67172)
