>Addgene plasmid #67172 | pCRISPaint-myc | addgene partial sequence | sequence record 123177 | BGH-rev 5'-TAGAAGGCACAGTCGAGG-3'
TTCTGCTCGGATCCCCCTCCACTGCCACCAGACCCCCCGCTTTTTGGGTACTGGCCCGCTAGCTATCATT
AGGTACCGAGCTCGAATTCACTGGCCGTCGTTTTACAACGTCGTGACTGGGAAAACCCTGGCGTTACCCA
ACTTAATCGCCTTGCAGCACATCCCCCTTTCGCCAGCTGGCGTAATAGCGAAGAGGCCCGCACCGATCGC
CCTTCCCAACAGTTGCGCAGCCTGAATGGCGAATGGCGCCTGATGCGGTATTTTCTCCTTACGCATCTGT
GCGGTATTTCACACCGCACTTTTCGGGGAAATGTGCGCGGAACCCCTATTTGTTTATTTTTCTAAATACA
TTCAAATATGTATCCGCTCATGAGACAATAACCCTGATAAATGCTTCAATAATATTGAAAAAGGAAGAGT
ATGAGTATTCAACATTTCCGTGTCGCCCTTATTCCCTTTTTTGCGGCATTTTGCCTTCCTGTTTTTGCTC
ACCCAGAAACGCTGGTGAAAGTAAAAGATGCTGAAGATCAGTTGGGTGCACGAGTGGGTTACATCGAACT
GGATCTCAACAGCGGTAAGATCCTTGAGAGTTTTCGCCCCGAAGAACGTTTTCCAATGATGAGCACTTTT
AAAGTTCTGCTATGTGGCGCGGTATTATCCCGTATTGACGCCGGGCAAGAGCAACTCGGTCGCCGCATAC
ACTATTCTCA
