>Addgene plasmid #67172 | pCRISPaint-myc | addgene partial sequence | sequence record 123178 | M13pUC-Fwd 5'-CCCAGTCACGACGTTGTAAAACG-3'
ATAGCTAGCGGGCCAGTACCCAAAAAGCGGGGGGTCTGGTGGCAGTGGAGGGGGATCCGAGCAGAAGCTG
ATCAGCGAGGAGGACCTGTGAGCGGCCGCCGCTGATCAGCCTCGACTGTGCCTTCTAGTTGCCAGCCATC
TGTTGTTTGCCCCTCCCCCGTGCCTTCCTTGACCCTGGAAGGTGCCACTCCCACTGTCCTTTCCTAATAA
AATGAGGAAATTGCATCGCATTGTCTGAGTAGGTGTCATTCTATTCTGGGGGGTGGGGTGGGGCAGGACA
GCAAGGGGGAGGATTGGGAAGACAATAGCAGGCATGCTGGGGATGCGGTGGGCTCTATGGACGCGTCAGC
AAAAGGCCAGGAACCGTAAAAAGGCCGCGTTGCTGGCGTTTTTCCATAGGCTCCGCCCCCCTGACGAGCA
TCACAAAAATCGACGCTCAAGTCAGAGGTGGCGAAACCCGACAGGACTATAAAGATACCAGGCGTTTCCC
CCTGGAAGCTCCCTCGTGCGCTCTCCTGTTCCGACCCTGCCGCTTACCGGATACCTGTCCGCCTTTCTCC
CTTCGGGAAGCGTGGCGCTTTCTCATAGCTCACGCTGTAGGTATCTCAGTTCGGTGTAGGTCGTTCGCTC
CAAGCTGGGCTGTGTGCACGAACCCCCCGTTCAGCCCGACCGCTGCGCCTTATCCGGTAACTATCGTCTT
GAGTCCAACCCGGTAAGACACGACTTATCGCCACTGGCAGCAGCCACTGGTAACAGGATTAGCAGAGCGA
GGTATGTAGGCGGTGCTACAGAGTTCTTGA
